Addgene plasmid #158376: MAC-SARS-CoV-2 Orf7b
Purpose: MAC-tagged gene expression
Depositing lab: Markku Varjosalo. Depositing organization: University of Helsinki, Institute of Biotechnology. Publication: Combined proximity labeling and affinity purification-mass spectrometry workflow for mapping and visualizing protein interaction networks. Liu X, Salokas K, Weldatsadik RG, Gawriyski L, Varjosalo M. Nat Protoc. 2020 Aug 10. pii: 10.1038/s41596-020-0365-x. doi: 10.1038/s41596-020-0365-x. PubMed 32778839.
Backbone
  Vector backbone: MAC-tag-C (#108077)
  Vector type: Mammalian Expression
Growth in bacteria
  Bacterial resistance: Ampicillin, 100 μg/mL
  Growth temperature: 37°C
  Growth strain: DH5alpha
  Copy number: High Copy
Gene/Insert
  Gene/Insert name: SARS-CoV-2 Orf7b
  Species: Other
  Entrez Gene: ORF7b (a.k.a. GU280_gp08)
  Tag / fusion protein: MAC-tag (C terminal on backbone)
  Cloning method: Gateway Cloning
Terms and licenses: Academic/Nonprofit Terms; Industry Terms
How to cite: MAC-SARS-CoV-2 Orf7b was a gift from Markku Varjosalo (Addgene plasmid # 158376 ; http://n2t.net/addgene:158376 ; RRID:Addgene_158376)
