[The description below was written by a language model from this plasmid's Addgene catalogue record and pLannotate feature annotations shown in this document.]
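Description:
MAC-SARS-CoV-2 Orf7b is a mammalian expression plasmid of about 6.5 kb built on the MAC-tag-C backbone, into which the SARS-CoV-2 accessory protein ORF7b was introduced by Gateway cloning. It is maintained in E. coli through a high-copy ColE1/pUC-type origin and an ampicillin resistance gene. Short annotated remnants of lac regulatory sequences, an f1 origin fragment and a bom fragment are leftovers of the backbone rather than functional parts of the payload.

The expression cassette is driven by the CMV enhancer and promoter, followed immediately by short matches to tet-operator-containing promoters. This suggests a tetracycline-regulatable CMV/TetO arrangement, although the catalogue fields do not state inducibility. The small ORF7b coding sequence sits between attB1 and attB2 sites, and downstream lies an E. coli BirA-derived biotin ligase coding region, terminated by a bGH polyadenylation signal. This BirA segment corresponds to the C-terminal MAC-tag recorded for the backbone. The associated publication describes a combined proximity-labelling and affinity-purification mass spectrometry workflow, so the tag is intended to serve both approaches, but the affinity component is not separately annotated in the feature table.

An FRT site sits directly upstream of a hygromycin resistance gene that has no annotated promoter of its own and ends in an SV40 poly(A) signal. This layout is typical of FLP-mediated integration into a host cell line carrying a genomic FRT landing site, where insertion activates hygromycin selection. The record gives the purpose simply as MAC-tagged gene expression, consistent with mapping host protein interaction partners of ORF7b.
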