Features (pLannotate 1.2.2; 24 found; start..end, strand, type, name):
    204..407     +  promoter       CMV promoter: human cytomegalovirus (CMV) immediate early promoter
    409..428     +  promoter       PLtetO-1 promoter (fragment): modified phage lambda PL promoter with tet operator sites (Lutz and Bujard, 1997)
    430..449     +  promoter       PLtetO-1 promoter (fragment): modified phage lambda PL promoter with tet operator sites (Lutz and Bujard, 1997)
    457..490     +  promoter       TRE3GV promoter (fragment): 3rd-generation Tet-responsive promoter that can be activated by binding of Tet-On® 3G, optimized for retroviral and lentiviral vectors
    625..649     +  protein_bind   attB1: mutant version of attB; recombination site for the Gateway® BP reaction BP Clonase™
    655..783     +  CDS            NS7B_SARS2: Experimental evidence at protein level: Swiss-Prot protein existence level 1. From Severe acute respiratory syndrome coronavirus 2 (2019-nCoV) (SARS-CoV-2).
    835..859     -  protein_bind   attB2: mutant version of attB; recombination site for the Gateway® BP reaction BP Clonase™
   1047..2006    +  CDS            birA: BIRA_ECOLI - Also known as bioR, dhbB. Experimental evidence at protein level: Swiss-Prot protein existence level 1. Acts both as a biotin--[acetyl-CoA-carboxylase] ligase and a biotin-operon repressor. In the presence of ATP, BirA activates biotin to form the BirA-biotinyl-5'-adenylate (BirA-bio-5'-AMP or holoBirA) complex. HoloBirA can either transfer the biotinyl moiety to the biotin carboxyl carrier protein (BCCP) subunit of acetyl-CoA carboxylase, or bind to the biotin operator site and inhibit transcription of the operon. From Escherichia coli (strain K12).
   2056..2280    +  polyA_signal   bGH poly(A) signal: bovine growth hormone polyadenylation signal
   2284..2305    +  promoter       SV40 promoter (fragment): SV40 enhancer and early promoter
   2326..2559    +  rep_origin     f1 ori (fragment) (sequence partly withheld): f1 bacteriophage origin of replication; arrow indicates direction of (+) strand synthesis
   2564..2611    +  protein_bind   FRT: FLP-mediated recombination occurs in the 8-bp core sequence TCTAGAAA (Turan and Bode, 2011). FLP recombinase from the Saccharomyces cerevisiae 2μ plasmid
   2619..3641    +  CDS            HygR: aminoglycoside phosphotransferase from E. coli; aph(4)-Ia; confers resistance to hygromycin
   3651..3776    +  CDS            ble (fragment): BLE_KLEPN - Experimental evidence at protein level: Swiss-Prot protein existence level 1. Binding protein with a strong affinity to the bleomycin family of antibiotics. Binds to CL990; an antimitotic-antibiotic compound. From Klebsiella pneumoniae.
   3771..3892    +  polyA_signal   SV40 poly(A) signal: SV40 polyadenylation signal
   3965..3981    -  protein_bind   lac operator: The lac repressor binds to the lac operator to inhibit transcription in E. coli. This inhibition can be relieved by adding lactose or isopropyl-β-D-thiogalactopyranoside (IPTG). lac repressor encoded by lacI
   3989..4019    -  promoter       lac promoter: promoter for the E. coli lac operon
   4034..4055    -  protein_bind   CAP binding site: CAP binding activates transcription in the presence of cAMP. E. coli catabolite activator protein
   4068..4160    -  CDS            lacI (fragment): lac repressor; lacI; The lac repressor binds to the lac operator to inhibit transcription in E. coli. This inhibition can be relieved by adding lactose or isopropyl-β-D-thiogalactopyranoside (IPTG).
   4343..4931    -  rep_origin     ori: high-copy-number ColE1/pMB1/pBR322/pUC origin of replication
   5102..5962    -  CDS            AmpR: β-lactamase; bla; confers resistance to ampicillin, carbenicillin, and related antibiotics
   5963..6067    -  promoter       AmpR promoter: bla
   6126..6178    -  misc_feature   bom (fragment): basis of mobility region from pBR322
   6333..203     +  enhancer       CMV enhancer (across the origin): human cytomegalovirus immediate early enhancer
>Addgene plasmid #158376 | MAC-SARS-CoV-2 Orf7b | addgene full sequence | sequence record 309559 | Addgene NGS Result
GGACTTTCCATTGACGTCAATGGGTGGAGTATTTACGGTAAACTGCCCACTTGGCAGTACATCAAGTGTA
TCATATGCCAAGTACGCCCCCTATTGACGTCAATGACGGTAAATGGCCCGCCTGGCATTATGCCCAGTAC
ATGACCTTATGGGACTTTCCTACTTGGCAGTACATCTACGTATTAGTCATCGCTATTACCATGGTGATGC
GGTTTTGGCAGTACATCAATGGGCGTGGATAGCGGTTTGACTCACGGGGATTTCCAAGTCTCCACCCCAT
TGACGTCAATGGGAGTTTGTTTTGGCACCAAAATCAACGGGACTTTCCAAAATGTCGTAACAACTCCGCC
CCATTGACGCAAATGGGCGGTAGGCGTGTACGGTGGGAGGTCTATATAAGCAGAGCTCTCCCTATCAGTG
ATAGAGATCTCCCTATCAGTGATAGAGATCGTCGACGAGCTCGTTTAGTGAACCGTCAGATCGCCTGGAG
ACGCCATCCACGCTGTTTTGACCTCCATAGAAGACACCGGGACCGATCCAGCCTCCGGACTCTAGCGTTT
AAACTTAAGCTTGGTACCGAGCTCGGATCCACTAGTCCAGTGTGGTGGAATTCTGCAGATATCAACAAGT
TTGTACAAAAAAGCAGGCTCCACCATGATTGAGCTGTCTCTCATCGATTTCTATCTCTGTTTCCTCGCCT
TCCTTCTTTTCCTGGTCTTGATTATGCTGATAATTTTCTGGTTCAGTCTCGAATTGCAAGACCATAACGA
GACATGCCACGCCGACCCAGCTTTCGACATGCCACGCCGACCCAGCTTTCGACATGCCACGCCGACCCAG
CTTTCTTGTACAAAGTGGTTGATATCAAGGCCGCCGACATCACCAGCCTGTACAAGAAAGTGGGGTGGAG
CCATCCCCAGTTCGAGAAGGGCGGAGGATCTGGCGGCGGAAGCGGCGGAGGAAGCTGGTCCCACCCTCAG
TTTGAGAAAGGCACCGAGCTGGGCAGCACCATGGCCAGCTACCCCTACGACGTGCCCGACTACGCCAAGG
ACAACACCGTGCCCCTGAAGCTGATCGCCCTGCTGGCCAACGGCGAGTTCCACTCTGGCGAGCAGCTGGG
CGAGACACTGGGCATGAGCAGAGCCGCCATCAACAAGCACATCCAGACCCTGCGGGACTGGGGCGTGGAC
GTGTTCACAGTGCCCGGCAAGGGCTACAGCCTGCCCGAGCCCATCCAGCTGCTGAACGCCAAGCAGATCC
TGGGCCAGCTGGATGGCGGATCTGTGGCCGTGCTGCCCGTGATCGACAGCACCAACCAGTATCTGCTCGA
CCGGATCGGCGAGCTGAAGTCCGGCGACGCCTGTATCGCCGAGTACCAGCAGGCCGGCAGAGGCGGCAGG
GGCAGAAAGTGGTTCAGCCCCTTCGGCGCCAACCTGTACCTGAGCATGTTCTGGAGACTGGAACAGGGCC
CAGCCGCCGCTATTGGCCTGAGCCTGGTCATCGGCATCGTGATGGCCGAGGTGCTGCGGAAGCTGGGCGC
CGACAAAGTGCGCGTGAAGTGGCCCAACGACCTGTATCTGCAGGACCGGAAGCTGGCCGGCATCCTGGTG
GAACTGACCGGCAAAACAGGCGACGCCGCCCAGATCGTGATCGGCGCTGGCATCAACATGGCCATGCGGC
GGGTGGAAGAGAGCGTGGTCAACCAGGGCTGGATCACCCTGCAGGAAGCCGGCATCAACCTGGACCGGAA
CACCCTGGCCGCCATGCTGATCAGAGAGCTGAGAGCCGCCCTGGAACTGTTCGAGCAGGAAGGCCTGGCC
CCCTACCTGAGCAGATGGGAGAAGCTGGACAACTTCATCAACCGGCCCGTGAAACTGATCATCGGCGACA
AAGAGATCTTCGGCATCAGCCGGGGCATCGACAAGCAGGGGGCCCTGCTCCTGGAACAGGACGGCATCAT
CAAGCCCTGGATGGGCGGCGAGATCAGCCTGCGGAGCGCCGAGAAGTGATGACTCGAGTCTAGAGGGCCC
GTTTAAACCCGCTGATCAGCCTCGACTGTGCCTTCTAGTTGCCAGCCATCTGTTGTTTGCCCCTCCCCCG
TGCCTTCCTTGACCCTGGAAGGTGCCACTCCCACTGTCCTTTCCTAATAAAATGAGGAAATTGCATCGCA
TTGTCTGAGTAGGTGTCATTCTATTCTGGGGGGTGGGGTGGGGCAGGACAGCAAGGGGGAGGATTGGGAA
GACAATAGCAGGCATGCTGGGGATGCGGTGGGCTCTATGGCTTCTGAGGCGGAAAGAACCAGCTGGGGCT
CTAGGGGGTATCCCC
[124 nt withheld, positions 2326-2449]
C
[91 nt withheld, positions 2451-2541]
AGGGTGATGGTTCACGTACCTAGAAGTTCCTATTCCGAAGTTCCTATTCTCTAGAAAGTATAGGAACTTC
CTTGGCCAAAAAGCCTGAACTCACCGCGACGTCTGTCGAGAAGTTTCTGATCGAAAAGTTCGACAGCGTC
TCCGACCTGATGCAGCTCTCGGAGGGCGAAGAATCTCGTGCTTTCAGCTTCGATGTAGGAGGGCGTGGAT
ATGTCCTGCGGGTAAATAGCTGCGCCGATGGTTTCTACAAAGATCGTTATGTTTATCGGCACTTTGCATC
GGCCGCGCTCCCGATTCCGGAAGTGCTTGACATTGGGGAATTCAGCGAGAGCCTGACCTATTGCATCTCC
CGCCGTGCACAGGGTGTCACGTTGCAAGACCTGCCTGAAACCGAACTGCCCGCTGTTCTGCAGCCGGTCG
CGGAGGCCATGGATGCGATCGCTGCGGCCGATCTTAGCCAGACGAGCGGGTTCGGCCCATTCGGACCGCA
AGGAATCGGTCAATACACTACATGGCGTGATTTCATATGCGCGATTGCTGATCCCCATGTGTATCACTGG
CAAACTGTGATGGACGACACCGTCAGTGCGTCCGTCGCGCAGGCTCTCGATGAGCTGATGCTTTGGGCCG
AGGACTGCCCCGAAGTCCGGCACCTCGTGCACGCGGATTTCGGCTCCAACAATGTCCTGACGGACAATGG
CCGCATAACAGCGGTCATTGACTGGAGCGAGGCGATGTTCGGGGATTCCCAATACGAGGTCGCCAACATC
TTCTTCTGGAGGCCGTGGTTGGCTTGTATGGAGCAGCAGACGCGCTACTTCGAGCGGAGGCATCCGGAGC
TTGCAGGATCGCCGCGGCTCCGGGCGTATATGCTCCGCATTGGTCTTGACCAACTCTATCAGAGCTTGGT
TGACGGCAATTTCGATGATGCAGCTTGGGCGCAGGGTCGATGCGACGCAATCGTCCGATCCGGAGCCGGG
ACTGTCGGGCGTACACAAATCGCCCGCAGAAGCGCGGCCGTCTGGACCGATGGCTGTGTAGAAGTACTCG
CCGATAGTGGAAACCGACGCCCCAGCACTCGTCCGAGGGCAAAGGAATAGCACGTACTACGAGATTTCGA
TTCCACCGCCGCCTTCTATGAAAGGTTGGGCTTCGGAATCGTTTTCCGGGACGCCGGCTGGATGATCCTC
CAGCGCGGGGATCTCATGCTGGAGTTCTTCGCCCACCCCAACTTGTTTATTGCAGCTTATAATGGTTACA
AATAAAGCAATAGCATCACAAATTTCACAAATAAAGCATTTTTTTCACTGCATTCTAGTTGTGGTTTGTC
CAAACTCATCAATGTATCTTATCATGTCTGTATACCGTCGACCTCTAGCTAGAGCTTGGCGTAATCATGG
TCATAGCTGTTTCCTGTGTGAAATTGTTATCCGCTCACAATTCCACACAACATACGAGCCGGAAGCATAA
AGTGTAAAGCCTGGGGTGCCTAATGAGTGAGCTAACTCACATTAATTGCGTTGCGCTCACTGCCCGCTTT
CCAGTCGGGAAACCTGTCGTGCCAGCTGCATTAATGAATCGGCCAACGCGCGGGGAGAGGCGGTTTGCGT
ATTGGGCGCTCTTCCGCTTCCTCGCTCACTGACTCGCTGCGCTCGGTCGTTCGGCTGCGGCGAGCGGTAT
CAGCTCACTCAAAGGCGGTAATACGGTTATCCACAGAATCAGGGGATAACGCAGGAAAGAACATGTGAGC
AAAAGGCCAGCAAAAGGCCAGGAACCGTAAAAAGGCCGCGTTGCTGGCGTTTTTCCATAGGCTCCGCCCC
CCTGACGAGCATCACAAAAATCGACGCTCAAGTCAGAGGTGGCGAAACCCGACAGGACTATAAAGATACC
AGGCGTTTCCCCCTGGAAGCTCCCTCGTGCGCTCTCCTGTTCCGACCCTGCCGCTTACCGGATACCTGTC
CGCCTTTCTCCCTTCGGGAAGCGTGGCGCTTTCTCATAGCTCACGCTGTAGGTATCTCAGTTCGGTGTAG
GTCGTTCGCTCCAAGCTGGGCTGTGTGCACGAACCCCCCGTTCAGCCCGACCGCTGCGCCTTATCCGGTA
ACTATCGTCTTGAGTCCAACCCGGTAAGACACGACTTATCGCCACTGGCAGCAGCCACTGGTAACAGGAT
TAGCAGAGCGAGGTATGTAGGCGGTGCTACAGAGTTCTTGAAGTGGTGGCCTAACTACGGCTACACTAGA
AGAACAGTATTTGGTATCTGCGCTCTGCTGAAGCCAGTTACCTTCGGAAAAAGAGTTGGTAGCTCTTGAT
CCGGCAAACAAACCACCGCTGGTAGCGGTGGTTTTTTTGTTTGCAAGCAGCAGATTACGCGCAGAAAAAA
AGGATCTCAAGAAGATCCTTTGATCTTTTCTACGGGGTCTGACGCTCAGTGGAACGAAAACTCACGTTAA
GGGATTTTGGTCATGAGATTATCAAAAAGGATCTTCACCTAGATCCTTTTAAATTAAAAATGAAGTTTTA
AATCAATCTAAAGTATATATGAGTAAACTTGGTCTGACAGTTACCAATGCTTAATCAGTGAGGCACCTAT
CTCAGCGATCTGTCTATTTCGTTCATCCATAGTTGCCTGACTCCCCGTCGTGTAGATAACTACGATACGG
GAGGGCTTACCATCTGGCCCCAGTGCTGCAATGATACCGCGAGACCCACGCTCACCGGCTCCAGATTTAT
CAGCAATAAACCAGCCAGCCGGAAGGGCCGAGCGCAGAAGTGGTCCTGCAACTTTATCCGCCTCCATCCA
GTCTATTAATTGTTGCCGGGAAGCTAGAGTAAGTAGTTCGCCAGTTAATAGTTTGCGCAACGTTGTTGCC
ATTGCTACAGGCATCGTGGTGTCACGCTCGTCGTTTGGTATGGCTTCATTCAGCTCCGGTTCCCAACGAT
CAAGGCGAGTTACATGATCCCCCATGTTGTGCAAAAAAGCGGTTAGCTCCTTCGGTCCTCCGATCGTTGT
CAGAAGTAAGTTGGCCGCAGTGTTATCACTCATGGTTATGGCAGCACTGCATAATTCTCTTACTGTCATG
CCATCCGTAAGATGCTTTTCTGTGACTGGTGAGTACTCAACCAAGTCATTCTGAGAATAGTGTATGCGGC
GACCGAGTTGCTCTTGCCCGGCGTCAATACGGGATAATACCGCGCCACATAGCAGAACTTTAAAAGTGCT
CATCATTGGAAAACGTTCTTCGGGGCGAAAACTCTCAAGGATCTTACCGCTGTTGAGATCCAGTTCGATG
TAACCCACTCGTGCACCCAACTGATCTTCAGCATCTTTTACTTTCACCAGCGTTTCTGGGTGAGCAAAAA
CAGGAAGGCAAAATGCCGCAAAAAAGGGAATAAGGGCGACACGGAAATGTTGAATACTCATACTCTTCCT
TTTTCAATATTATTGAAGCATTTATCAGGGTTATTGTCTCATGAGCGGATACATATTTGAATGTATTTAG
AAAAATAAACAAATAGGGGTTCCGCGCACATTTCCCCGAAAAGTGCCACCTGACGTCGACGGATCGGGAG
ATCTCCCGATCCCCTATGGTGCACTCTCAGTACAATCTGCTCTGATGCCGCATAGTTAAGCCAGTATCTG
CTCCCTGCTTGTGTGTTGGAGGTCGCTGAGTAGTGCGCGAGCAAAATTTAAGCTACAACAAGGCAAGGCT
TGACCGACAATTGCATGAAGAATCTGCTTAGGGTTAGGCGTTTTGCGCTGCTTCGCGATGTACGGGCCAG
ATATACGCGTTGACATTGATTATTGACTAGTTATTAATAGTAATCAATTACGGGGTCATTAGTTCATAGC
CCATATATGGAGTTCCGCGTTACATAACTTACGGTAAATGGCCCGCCTGGCTGACCGCCCAACGACCCCC
GCCCATTGACGTCAATAATGACGTATGTTCCCATAGTAACGCCAATAG
